Addgene plasmid #109839: pHH0103_RANBP2_Ran-BP2
Purpose: Protein expression and purification of RANBP2_Ran-BP2
Depositing lab: Sachdev Sidhu. Depositing organization: University of Toronto. Publication: Large-scale survey and database of high affinity ligands for peptide recognition modules. Teyra J, Kelil A, Jain S, Helmy M, Jajodia R, Hooda Y, Gu J, D'Cruz AA, Nicholson SE, Min J, Sudol M, Kim PM, Bader GD, Sidhu SS. Mol Syst Biol. 2020 Dec;16(12):e9310. doi: 10.15252/msb.20199310. PubMed 33438817.
Backbone
  Vector backbone: pHH0103
  Vector type: Bacterial Expression
Growth in bacteria
  Bacterial resistance: Ampicillin, 100 μg/mL
  Growth temperature: 37°C
  Growth strain: DH5alpha
  Copy number: Low Copy
Gene/Insert
  Gene/Insert name: RANBP2_Ran-BP2
  Species: H. sapiens (human)
  Entrez Gene: RANBP2 (a.k.a. ADANE, ANE1, IIAE3, NUP358, TRP1, TRP2)
  Cloning method: Restriction Enzyme; 5′ cloning site Sfi1 (unknown if destroyed); 3′ cloning site Not1 (unknown if destroyed)
Terms and licenses: Academic/Nonprofit Terms; Industry Terms: Not Available to Industry
How to cite: pHH0103_RANBP2_Ran-BP2 was a gift from Sachdev Sidhu (Addgene plasmid # 109839 ; http://n2t.net/addgene:109839 ; RRID:Addgene_109839)
