[The description below was written by a language model from this plasmid's Addgene catalogue record and pLannotate feature annotations shown in this document.]
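Description:
pHH0103_RANBP2_Ran-BP2 is a 7.1 kb bacterial expression plasmid built on the pHH0103 backbone for producing and purifying a domain of human RANBP2 (also known as NUP358) in E. coli. Expression is driven by the hybrid tac promoter followed by a lac operator. The plasmid carries its own lacI gene under the lacIq promoter, so transcription stays repressed until induced with IPTG. The open reading frame begins with a 6xHis tag and Schistosoma japonicum glutathione S-transferase, followed by the insert, which was cloned between SfiI and NotI sites. This gives a His-GST fusion that can be captured on either nickel or glutathione resin. The automated annotation labels the roughly 380 bp insert as a fragment of mouse Ranbp1. This most likely reflects homology between Ran-binding domains, and the catalogue identifies the insert as a Ran-binding domain of human RANBP2. The record does not state exact domain boundaries.

An fd phage terminator lies downstream of the insert, followed by fragments of M13 gene III. These fragments appear to be remnants of a phagemid display ancestor, and because they sit beyond the terminator they are unlikely to be part of the expressed protein. The plasmid replicates from a ColE1/pBR322-type origin with the bom region, and the rop sequence is split by an f1 phage origin. Other pBR322-derived remnants include partial tetracycline resistance and tet promoter sequences. Selection is by ampicillin through the β-lactamase gene, and the repository lists the plasmid as low copy. It belongs to a collection made for a large-scale survey of peptide recognition modules, in which purified GST-tagged domains were used to find high-affinity peptide ligands.
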