Features (pLannotate 1.2.2; 21 found; start..end, strand, type, name):
      1..29      +  promoter       tac promoter: strong E. coli promoter; hybrid between the trp and lac UV5 promoters
     37..53      +  protein_bind   lac operator: The lac repressor binds to the lac operator to inhibit transcription in E. coli. This inhibition can be relieved by adding lactose or isopropyl-β-D-thiogalactopyranoside (IPTG). lac repressor encoded by lacI
    138..155     +  CDS            6xHis: 6xHis affinity tag
    171..824     +  CDS            GST26_SCHJA: Experimental evidence at protein level: Swiss-Prot protein existence level 1. GST isoenzymes appear to play a central role in the parasite detoxification system. Other functions are also suspected including a role in increasing the solubility of haematin in the parasite gut. From Schistosoma japonicum (Blood fluke).
    906..1283    +  CDS            Ranbp1 (fragment): RANG_MOUSE - Also known as Htf9-a, Htf9a. Experimental evidence at protein level: Swiss-Prot protein existence level 1. Plays a role in RAN-dependent nucleocytoplasmic transport. Alleviates the TNPO1-dependent inhibition of RAN GTPase activity and mediates the dissociation of RAN from proteins involved in transport into the nucleus (PubMed:9428644). Induces a conformation change in the complex formed by XPO1 and RAN that triggers the release of the nuclear export signal of cargo proteins (By similarity). Promotes the disassembly of the complex formed by RAN and importin beta. Promotes dissocia
   1302..1349    +  terminator     fd terminator (sequence withheld): central terminator from bacteriophage fd (Otsuka and Kunisawa, 1982)
   1354..1566    +  CDS            M13 gene III (fragment) (sequence partly withheld): pIII; III; minor coat protein
   1581..2051    +  CDS            M13 gene III (fragment) (sequence partly withheld): pIII; III; minor coat protein
   2073..2143    +  CDS            TcR (fragment): tetracycline efflux protein; tet; confers resistance to tetracycline
   2385..2765    -  CDS            YPB1_ECOLX: Protein predicted: Swiss-Prot protein existence level 4. From Escherichia coli.
   2782..2933    +  CDS            rop (fragment): Rop protein, which maintains plasmids at low copy number; rop
   2969..3397    -  rep_origin     f1 ori (sequence partly withheld): f1 bacteriophage origin of replication; arrow indicates direction of (+) strand synthesis
   3406..3445    +  CDS            rop (fragment): Rop protein, which maintains plasmids at low copy number; rop
   3547..3687    +  misc_feature   bom: basis of mobility region from pBR322
   3873..4460    -  rep_origin     ori: high-copy-number ColE1/pMB1/pBR322/pUC origin of replication
   4631..5491    -  CDS            AmpR: β-lactamase; bla; confers resistance to ampicillin, carbenicillin, and related antibiotics
   5492..5596    -  promoter       AmpR promoter: bla
   5705..5782    +  promoter       lacIq promoter: lacI (mutant); In the lacIq allele, a single base change in the promoter boosts expression of the lacI gene about 10-fold.
   5783..6865    +  CDS            lacI: lac repressor; lacI; The lac repressor binds to the lac operator to inhibit transcription in E. coli. This inhibition can be relieved by adding lactose or isopropyl-β-D-thiogalactopyranoside (IPTG).
   6878..6899    +  protein_bind   CAP binding site: CAP binding activates transcription in the presence of cAMP. E. coli catabolite activator protein
   6918..6935    +  promoter       tet promoter (fragment): E. coli promoter for tetracycline efflux protein gene
>Addgene plasmid #109839 | pHH0103_RANBP2_Ran-BP2 | addgene full sequence | sequence record 213890 | Addgene NGS Result
TTGACAATTAATCATCGGCTCGTATAATGTGTGGAATTGTGAGCGGATAACAATTTCACACAGGAAACAG
CCAGTCCGTTTAGGTGTTTTCACGAGCACTTCACCAACAAGGACCATAGATTATGAAAATCGAAGAACAC
CATCACCATCACCATTCCAGCGGTAAGCTTATGTCCCCTATACTAGGTTATTGGAAAATTAAGGGCCTTG
TGCAACCCACTCGACTTCTTTTGGAATATCTTGAAGAAAAATATGAAGAGCATTTGTATGAGCGCGATGA
AGGTGATAAATGGCGAAACAAAAAGTTTGAATTGGGTTTGGAGTTTCCCAATCTTCCTTATTATATTGAT
GGTGATGTTAAATTAACACAGTCTATGGCCATCATACGTTATATAGCTGACAAGCACAACATGTTGGGTG
GTTGTCCAAAAGAGCGTGCAGAGATTTCAATGCTTGAAGGAGCGGTTTTGGATATTAGATACGGTGTTTC
GAGAATTGCATATAGTAAAGACTTTGAAACTCTCAAAGTTGATTTTCTTAGCAAGCTACCTGAAATGCTG
AAAATGTTCGAAGATCGTTTATGTCATAAAACATATTTAAATGGTGATCATGTAACCCATCCTGACTTCA
TGTTGTATGACGCTCTTGATGTTGTTTTATACATGGACCCAATGTGCCTGGATGCGTTCCCAAAATTAGT
TTGTTTTAAAAAACGTATTGAAGCTATCCCACAAATTGATAAGTACTTGAAATCCAGCAAGTATATAGCA
TGGCCTTTGCAGGGCTGGCAAGCCACGTTTGGTGGTGGCGACCATCCTCCAAAATCGGATCTGGAAGTTC
TGTTCCAGGGGCCCCTGTCCAGCGGTCTGGTTCCGCGTGGTTCCGGTACCGCGGCCCAGCCGGCCGTTAA
AACTGGTGAAGAGGACGAAGAGGAGTTCTTCTGTAACCGCGCGAAACTGTTCCGCTTTGACGTCGAATCT
AAGGAATGGAAAGAACGTGGCATCGGCAACGTAAAGATCCTGCGTCACAAAACCTCTGGCAAAATCCGTC
TGCTGATGCGCCGTGAACAGGTGCTGAAGATCTGCGCAAACCATTATATTTCCCCGGATATGAAACTGAC
GCCGAATGCAGGTTCTGACCGTTCCTTTGTTTGGCACGCTCTGGATTACGCTGATGAACTGCCAAAACCG
GAACAGCTGGCGATTCGTTTCAAAACCCCGGAGGAAGCTGCCCTGTTCAAATGCAAATTCGAAGAAGCCC
AAAGCATCCTGAAAGCGCCTGGTACCGCGGCCGCATA
[142 nt withheld, positions 1298-1439]
C
[98 nt withheld, positions 1441-1538]
AGTTTGTACTGGTGACGAAACTCAGTGTCTAGCTAGAGTGGC
[149 nt withheld, positions 1581-1729]
T
[41 nt withheld, positions 1731-1771]
T
[62 nt withheld, positions 1773-1834]
A
[35 nt withheld, positions 1836-1870]
CCTCCCTCAATCGGTTGAATGTCGCCCTTTTGTCTTTGGCGCTGGTAAACCATATGAA
[86 nt withheld, positions 1929-2014]
T
[54 nt withheld, positions 2016-2069]
CTAGCGCCGCCCTATACCTTGTCTGCCTCCCCGCGTTGCGTCGCGGTGCATGGAGCCGGGCCACCTCGAC
CTGAATGGAAGCCGGCGGCACCTCGCTAACGGATTCACCACTCCAAGAATTGGAGCCAATCAATTCTTGC
GGAGAACTGTGAATGCGCAAACCAACCCTTGGCAGAACATATCCATCGCGTCCGCCATCTCCAGCAGCCG
CACGCGGCGCATCTCGGGCAGCGTTGGGTCCTGGCCACGGGTGCGCATGATCGTGCTCCTGTCGTTGAGG
ACCCGGCTAGGCTGGCGGGGTTGCCTTACTGGTTAGCAGAATGAATCACCGATACGCGAGCGAACGTGAA
GCGACTGCTGCTGCAAAACGTCTGCGACCTGAGCAACAACATGAATGGTCTTCGGTTTCCGTGTTTCGTA
AAGTCTGGAAACGCGGAAGTCAGCGCCCTGCACCATTATGTTCCGGATCTGCATCGCAGGATGCTGCTGG
CTACCCTGTGGAACACCTACATCTGTATTAACGAAGCGCTGGCATTGACCCTGAGTGATTTTTCTCTGGT
CCCGCCGCATCCATACCGCCAGTTGTTTACCCTCACAACGTTCCAGTAACCGGGCATGTTCATCATCAGT
AACCCGTATCGTGAGCATCCTCTCTCGTTTCATCGGTATCATTACCCCCATGAACAGAAATCCCCCTTAC
ACGGAGGCATCAGTGACCAAACAGGAAAAAACCGCCCTTAACATGGCCCGCTTTATCAGAAGCCAGACAT
TAACGCTTCTGGAGAAACTCAACGAGCTGGACGCGGATGAACAGGCAGACATCTGTGAATCGCTTCACGA
CCACGCTGATGAGCTTTACCGCAGGATCCGCGAAATTGTAAGCGTTAATATTTTGTTAAAATTCGCGTTA
AATTTTTGTTAAATCAGCTCATTTTTTAACCAATAGGCCGAAATCGGCAAAATCCCTTATAAATCAAAAG
AATAGACCGAGATAGGGT
[37 nt withheld, positions 3068-3104]
AAAGAACGTGGACTCCAACGTCAAAGG
[49 nt withheld, positions 3132-3180]
T
[91 nt withheld, positions 3182-3272]
G
[124 nt withheld, positions 3274-3397]
CGCGGATCCTGCCTCGCGCGTTTCGGTGATGACGGTGAAAACCTCTGACACATGCAGCTCCCGGAGACGG
TCACAGCTTGTCTGTAAGCGGATGCCGGGAGCAGACAAGCCCGTCAGGGCGCGTCAGCGGGTGTTGGCGG
GTGTCGGGGCGCAGCCATGACCCAGTCACGTAGCGATAGCGGAGTGTATACTGGCTTAACTATGCGGCAT
CAGAGCAGATTGTACTGAGAGTGCACCATATGCGGTGTGAAATACCGCACAGATGCGTAAGGAGAAAATA
CCGCATCAGGCGCTCTTCCGCTTCCTCGCTCACTGACTCGCTGCGCTCGGTCGTTCGGCTGCGGCGAGCG
GTATCAGCTCACTCAAAGGCGGTAATACGGTTATCCACAGAATCAGGGGATAACGCAGGAAAGAACATGT
GAGCAAAAGGCCAGCAAAAGGCCAGGAACCGTAAAAAGGCCGCGTTGCTGGCGTTTTTCCATAGGCTCCG
CCCCCCTGACGAGCATCACAAAAATCGACGCTCAAGTCAGAGGTGGCGAAACCCGACAGGACTATAAAGA
TACCAGGGTTTCCCCCTGGAAGCTCCCTCGTGCGCTCTCCTGTTCCGACCCTGCCGCTTACCGGATACCT
GTCCGCCTTTCTCCCTTCGGGAAGCGTGGCGCTTTCTCATAGCTCACGCTGTAGGTATCTCAGTTCGGTG
TAGGTCGTTCGCTCCAAGCTGGGCTGTGTGCACGAACCCCCCGTTCAGCCCGACCGCTGCGCCTTATCCG
GTAACTATCGTCTTGAGTCCAACCCGGTAAGACACGACTTATCGCCACTGGCAGCAGCCACTGGTAACAG
GATTAGCAGAGCGAGGTATGTAGGCGGTGCTACAGAGTTCTTGAAGTGGTGGCCTAACTACGGCTACACT
AGAAGGACAGTATTTGGTATCTGCGCTCTGCTGAAGCCAGTTACCTTCGGAAAAAGAGTTGGTAGCTCTT
GATCCGGCAAACAAACCACCGCTGGTAGCGGTGGTTTTTTTGTTTGCAAGCAGCAGATTACGCGCAGAAA
AAAAGGATCTCAAGAAGATCCTTTGATCTTTTCTACGGGGTCTGACGCTCAGTGGAACGAAAACTCACGT
TAAGGGATTTTGGTCATGAGATTATCAAAAAGGATCTTCACCTAGATCCTTTTAAATTAAAAATGAAGTT
TTAAATCAATCTAAAGTATATATGAGTAAACTTGGTCTGACAGTTACCAATGCTTAATCAGTGAGGCACC
TATCTCAGCGATCTGTCTATTTCGTTCATCCATAGTTGCCTGACTCCCCGTCGTGTAGATAACTACGATA
CGGGAGGGCTTACCATCTGGCCCCAGTGCTGCAATGATACCGCGAGACCCACGCTCACCGGCTCCAGATT
TATCAGCAATAAACCAGCCAGCCGGAAGGGCCGAGCGCAGAAGTGGTCCTGCAACTTTATCCGCCTCCAT
CCAGTCTATTAATTGTTGCCGGGAAGCTAGAGTAAGTAGTTCGCCAGTTAATAGTTTGCGCAACGTTGTT
GCCATTGCTGCAGGCATCGTGGTGTCACGCTCGTCGTTTGGTATGGCTTCATTCAGCTCCGGTTCCCAAC
GATCAAGGCGAGTTACATGATCCCCCATGTTGTGCAAAAAAGCGGTTAGCTCCTTCGGTCCTCCGATCGT
TGTCAGAAGTAAGTTGGCCGCAGTGTTATCACTCATGGTTATGGCAGCACTGCATAATTCTCTTACTGTC
ATGCCATCCGTAAGATGCTTTTCTGTGACTGGTGAGTACTCAACCAAGTCATTCTGAGAATAGTGTATGC
GGCGACCGAGTTGCTCTTGCCCGGCGTCAACACGGGATAATACCGCGCCACATAGCAGAACTTTAAAAGT
GCTCATCATTGGAAAACGTTCTTCGGGGCGAAAACTCTCAAGGATCTTACCGCTGTTGAGATCCAGTTCG
ATGTAACCCACTCGTGCACCCAACTGATCTTCAGCATCTTTTACTTTCACCAGCGTTTCTGGGTGAGCAA
AAACAGGAAGGCAAAATGCCGCAAAAAAGGGAATAAGGGCGACACGGAAATGTTGAATACTCATACTCTT
CCTTTTTCAATATTATTGAAGCATTTATCAGGGTTATTGTCTCATGAGCGGATACATATTTGAATGTATT
TAGAAAAATAAACAAATAGGGGTTCCGCGCACATTTCCCCGAAAAGTGCCACCTGACGTCTAAGAAACCA
TTATTATCATGACATTAACCTATAAAAATAGGCGTATCACGAGGCCCTTTCGTCTTCAAGAATTCCCGAC
ACCATCGAATGGTGCAAAACCTTTCGCGGTATGGCATGATAGCGCCCGGAAGAGAGTCAATTCAGGGTGG
TGAATGTGAAACCAGTAACGTTATACGATGTCGCAGAGTATGCCGGTGTCTCTTATCAGACCGTTTCCCG
CGTGGTGAACCAGGCCAGCCACGTTTCTGCGAAAACGCGGGAAAAAGTGGAAGCGGCGATGGCGGAGCTG
AATTACATTCCCAACCGCGTGGCACAACAACTGGCGGGCAAACAGTCGTTGCTGATTGGCGTTGCCACCT
CCAGTCTGGCCCTGCACGCGCCGTCGCAAATTGTCGCGGCGATTAAATCTCGCGCCGATCAACTGGGTGC
CAGCGTGGTGGTGTCGATGGTAGAACGAAGCGGCGTCGAAGCCTGTAAAGCGGCGGTGCACAATCTTCTC
GCGCAACGCGTCAGTGGGCTGATCATTAACTATCCGCTGGATGACCAGGATGCCATTGCTGTGGAAGCTG
CCTGCACTAATGTTCCGGCGTTATTTCTTGATGTCTCTGACCAGACACCCATCAACAGTATTATTTTCTC
CCATGAAGACGGTACGCGACTGGGCGTGGAGCATCTGGTCGCATTGGGTCACCAGCAAATCGCGCTGTTA
GCGGGCCCATTAAGTTCTGTCTCGGCGCGTCTGCGTCTGGCTGGCTGGCATAAATATCTCACTCGCAATC
AAATTCAGCCGATAGCGGAACGGGAAGGCGACTGGAGTGCCATGTCCGGTTTTCAACAAACCATGCAAAT
GCTGAATGAGGGCATCGTTCCCACTGCGATGCTGGTTGCCAACGATCAGATGGCGCTGGGCGCAATGCGC
GCCATTACCGAGTCCGGGCTGCGCGTTGGTGCGGATATCTCGGTAGTGGGATACGACGATACCGAAGACA
GCTCATGTTATATCCCGCCGTTAACCACCATCAAACAGGATTTTCGCCTGCTGGGGCAAACCAGCGTGGA
CCGCTTGCTGCAACTCTCTCAGGGCCAGGCGGTGAAGGGCAATCAGCTGTTGCCCGTCTCACTGGTGAAA
AGAAAAACCACCCTGGCGCCCAATACGCAAACCGCCTCTCCCCGCGCGTTGGCCGATTCATTAATGCAGC
TGGCACGACAGGTTTCCCGACTGGAAAGCGGGCAGTGAGCGCAACGCAATTAATGTAAGTTAGCTCACTC
ATTAGGCACAATTCTCATGTTTGACAGCTTATCATCGACTGCACGGTGCACCAATGCTTCTGGCGTCAGG
CAGCCATCGGAAGCTGTGGTATGGCTGTGCAGGTCGTAAATCACTGCATAATTCGTGTCGCTCAAGGCGC
ACTCCCGTTCTGGATAATGTTTTTTGCGCCGACATCATAACGGTTCTGGCAAATATTCTGAAATGAGCTG
