>Addgene plasmid #109839 | pHH0103_RANBP2_Ran-BP2 | depositor partial sequence | sequence record 206791 | pHH0103_RANBP2_Ran-BP2 sequence 402 bps
GGCCCAGCCGGCCGTTAAAACTGGTGAAGAGGACGAAGAGGAGTTCTTCTGTAACCGCGCGAAACTGTTC
CGCTTTGACGTCGAATCTAAGGAATGGAAAGAACGTGGCATCGGCAACGTAAAGATCCTGCGTCACAAAA
CCTCTGGCAAAATCCGTCTGCTGATGCGCCGTGAACAGGTGCTGAAGATCTGCGCAAACCATTATATTTC
CCCGGATATGAAACTGACGCCGAATGCAGGTTCTGACCGTTCCTTTGTTTGGCACGCTCTGGATTACGCT
GATGAACTGCCAAAACCGGAACAGCTGGCGATTCGTTTCAAAACCCCGGAGGAAGCTGCCCTGTTCAAAT
GCAAATTCGAAGAAGCCCAAAGCATCCTGAAAGCGCCTGGTACCGCGGCCGC
